Addgene plasmid #74136: Xlim-1 (Lhx1) 3m
Purpose: This is a mutant of Xlim-1/Lhx1 with one point mutation in each of the two LIM domains. Cloned in XbetaM. To prepare sense RNA: SalI/SP6.
Depositing lab: Igor Dawid. Depositing organization: National Institute of Child Health and Human Development (NICHD). Publication: Role of the LIM class homeodomain protein Xlim-1 in neural and muscle induction by the Spemann organizer in Xenopus. Taira M, Otani H, Saint-Jeannet JP, Dawid IB. Nature. 1994 Dec 15;372(6507):677-9. 10.1038/372677a0 PubMed 7990959.
Backbone
  Vector backbone: XbetaM
  Vector type: expression in frog embryo
Growth in bacteria
  Bacterial resistance: Ampicillin, 100 μg/mL
  Growth temperature: 37°C
  Growth strain: DH5alpha
  Copy number: High Copy
Gene/Insert
  Gene/Insert name: lhx1 3m (alt name: Xlim-1 3m)
  Species: X. laevis (frog)
Terms and licenses: Academic/Nonprofit Terms; Industry Terms: Not Available to Industry
Depositor comments: cloned in this lab
How to cite: Xlim-1 (Lhx1) 3m was a gift from Igor Dawid (Addgene plasmid # 74136 ; http://n2t.net/addgene:74136 ; RRID:Addgene_74136)
