[The description below was written by a language model from this plasmid's Addgene catalogue record.]
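Description:
Xlim-1 (Lhx1) 3m is a bacterial plasmid that serves as an in vitro transcription template for producing synthetic mRNA to express in frog embryos. It is built on the XbetaM backbone, is maintained in E. coli as a high-copy plasmid and is selected with ampicillin. The record does not describe the origin of replication or give a feature map, so the detailed architecture of the backbone, including any untranslated regions flanking the insert, is not stated.

The insert is a mutant form of the Xenopus laevis lhx1 gene, also known as Xlim-1, which encodes a LIM-class homeodomain transcription factor. The "3m" variant carries one point mutation in each of the protein's two LIM domains; the specific residue changes are not given in the record. LIM domains are zinc-binding protein-interaction modules, so mutating both is a way to test how these domains influence the activity of the homeodomain protein. Sense RNA is made by linearising the plasmid with SalI and transcribing with SP6 RNA polymerase, which implies that an SP6 promoter lies upstream of the coding sequence and a SalI site lies downstream. No epitope tags, reporters or eukaryotic promoters are recorded, which fits expression from the RNA rather than from the plasmid DNA itself.

The associated work concerns the role of Xlim-1 in neural and muscle induction by the Spemann organizer. The construct therefore suits gain-of-function studies in Xenopus embryos, in which the LIM-domain mutant can be compared with the wild-type protein.
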