>Addgene plasmid #74136 | Xlim-1 (Lhx1) 3m | addgene partial sequence | sequence record 142086 | SP6 5'-ATTTAGGTGACACTATAG-3'
ACGCTCAACTTTGGCCATGGTTCACTGTGCTGGATGCGAAAGGCCCATTCTGGACCGTTTCTTGTTGAAT
GTGCTGGACAGGGCTTGGCATGTGAAAGGCGTGCAGTGCTGTGAGTGTAAGTGCAACCTGACCGAGAAAT
GCTTCTCCAGGGAGGGCAAGCTCTACTGTAAAAACGACTTCTTCAGGCGCTTTGGTACCAAGTGTGCGGG
CTGTGCCCAGGGGATCTCCCCCAGTGACCTAGTCAGGAGGGCAAGGAGCAAAGTGTTCCACTTGAACGGT
TTCACCTGCATGATGTGTAACAAACAGCTCTCCACTGGAGAGGAACTTTATATAATCGATGAGAACAAGT
TCGTCTGCAAAGAAGATTACTTAAACAACAACAACGCTGCCAAAGAAAACAGCTTTATCTCAGTAACAGG
CAGTGACCCCAGTTTATCTCCTGAATCTCAAGACCCGTTGCAAGATGACGCTAAAGACTCTGAAAGTGCC
AATGTCTCTGATAAGGAGGCTGGGATTAATGAAAACGACGACCAAAACCTTGGGGCGAAAAGAAGGGGAC
CTAGGACCACTATCAAAGCCAAACAGTTGGAGACGCTGAAAGCAGCATTTGCAGCTACACCAAAACCGAC
CCGACACATAAGGGAGCAGCTGGCACAGGAGACTGGTCTCAACATGCGAGTAATCCAGGTCTGGTTCCAG
AACCGACGATCCAAAGAGAGAAGAATGAAACAGCTGAGCGCTCTGGGAGCCCGGAGACACGCCTTCTTCC
GCAGCCC
